>Addgene plasmid #164170 | pAT-mWasabi-G | addgene full sequence | sequence record 323965 | Addgene NGS Result
TACGGTTCCTGGCCTTTTGCTGGCCTTTTGCTCACATGTCCTGCAGGCAGCTGCGCGCTCGCTCGCTCAC
TGAGGCCGCCCGGGCGTCGGGCGACCTTTGGTCGCCCGGCCTCAGTGAGCGAGCGAGCGCGCAGAGAGGG
AGTGGCCAACTCCATCACTAGGGGTTCCTGCGGCCGCACGCGTATCAAGTGCCACCTGACGTCTCCCTAT
CAGTGATAGAGAAGTCGACACGTCTCGAGCTCCCTATCAGTGATAGAGAAGGTACGTCTAGAACGTCTCC
CTATCAGTGATAGAGAAGTCGACACGTCTCGAGCTCCCTATCAGTGATAGAGAAGGTACGTCTAGAACGT
CTCCCTATCAGTGATAGAGAAGTCGACACGTCTCGAGCTCCCTATCAGTGATAGAGAAGGTACGTCTAGA
ACGTCTCCCTATCAGTGATAGAGAAGTCGACACGTCTCGAGCTCCCTATCAGTGATAGAGAAGCTACCCC
CTATATAAGCAGAGCTCGTTTAGTGAACCGTCAGATCGCCTGGAGACGCCATCCACGCTGTTTTGACCTC
CATAGAAGACACCGGGACCGATCCAGCCTGATTGTGCTGTCTCATCATTTTGGCAAAGCTAGCCTACCGG
TCGCCACCATGGTGAGCAAGGGCGAGGAGACCACAATGGGCGTAATCAAGCCCGACATGAAGATCAAGCT
GAAGATGGAGGGCAACGTGAATGGCCACGCCTTCGTGATCGAGGGCGAGGGCGAGGGCAAGCCCTACGAC
GGCACCAACACCATCAACCTGGAGGTGAAGGAGGGAGCCCCCCTGCCCTTCTCCTACGACATTCTGACCA
CCGCGTTCAGTTACGGCAACAGGGCCTTCACCAAGTACCCCGACGACATCCCCAACTACTTCAAGCAGTC
CTTCCCCGAGGGCTACTCTTGGGAGCGCACCATGACCTTCGAGGACAAGGGCATCGTGAAGGTGAAGTCC
GACATCTCCATGGAGGAGGACTCCTTCATCTACGAGATACACCTCAAGGGCGAGAACTTCCCCCCCAACG
GCCCCGTGATGCAGAAGGAGACCACCGGCTGGGACGCCTCCACCGAGAGGATGTACGTGCGCGACGGCGT
GCTGAAGGGCGACGTCAAGATGAAGCTGCTGCTGGAGGGCGGCGGCCACCACCGCGTTGACTTCAAGACC
ATCTACAGGGCCAAGAAGGCGGTGAAGCTGCCCGACTATCACTTTGTGGACCACCGCATCGAGATCCTGA
ACCACGACAAGGACTACAACAAGGTGACCGTTTACGAGATCGCCGTGGCCCGCAACTCCACCGACGGCAT
GGACGAGCTGTACAAGTCCGGACTCACCGGTGGAGGCGGTTCAGGCGGAGGTGGCTCTGGCGGTGGCGGA
TCGAGATCTCGAGCTCAAGCTTCGAATTCTGCAGTCGACGGTACCGCGGGCCCGGGATCCACCGGATCTA
GATAACTGATCAACTCCTCAGGTGCAGGCTGCCTATCAATTCGATATCAAGCTTATCGATAATCAACCTC
TGGATTACAAAATTTGTGAAAGATTGACTGGTATTCTTAACTATGTTGCTCCTTTTACGCTATGTGGATA
CGCTGCTTTAATGCCTTTGTATCATGCTATTGCTTCCCGTATGGCTTTCATTTTCTCCTCCTTGTATAAA
TCCTGGTTGCTGTCTCTTTATGAGGAGTTGTGGCCCGTTGTCAGGCAACGTGGCGTGGTGTGCACTGTGT
TTGCTGACGCAACCCCCACTGGTTGGGGCATTGCCACCACCTGTCAGCTCCTTTCCGGGACTTTCGCTTT
CCCCCTCCCTATTGCCACGGCGGAACTCATCGCCGCCTGCCTTGCCCGCTGCTGGACAGGGGCTCGGCTG
TTGGGCACTGACAATTCCGTGGTGTTGTCGGGGAAATCATCGTCCTTTCCTTGGCTGCTCGCCTATGTTG
CCACCTGGATTCTGCGCGGGACGTCCTTCTGCTACGTCCCTTCGGCCCTCAATCCAGCGGACCTTCCTTC
CCGCGGCCTGCTGCCGGCTCTGCGGCCTCTTCCGCGTCTTCGCCTTCGCCCTCAGACGAGTCGGATCTCC
CTTTGGGCCGCCTCCCCGCATCGATACCGAGCGCTGCTCGAGAGATCTACGGGTGGCATCCCTGTGACCC
CTCCCCAGTGCCTCTCCTGGCCCTGGAAGTTGCCACTCCAGTGCCCACCAGCCTTGTCCTAATAAAATTA
AGTTGCATCATTTTGTCTGACTAGGTGTCCTTCTATAATATTATGGGGTGGAGGGGGGTGGTATGGAGCA
AGGGGCAAGTTGGGAAGACAACCTGTAGGGCCTGCGGGGTCTATTGGGAACCAAGCTGGAGTGCAGTGGC
ACAATCTTGGCTCACTGCAATCTCCGCCTCCTGGGTTCAAGCGATTCTCCTGCCTCAGCCTCCCGAGTTG
TTGGGATTCCAGGCATGCATGACCAGGCTCAGCTAATTTTTGTTTTTTTGGTAGAGACGGGGTTTCACCA
TATTGGCCAGGCTGGTCTCCAACTCCTAATCTCAGGTGATCTACCCACCTTGGCCTCCCAAATTGCTGGG
ATTACAGGCGTGAACCACTGCTCCCTTCCCTGTCCTTCTGATTTTGTAGGTAACCACGTGCGGACCGAGC
GGCCGCAGGAACCCCTAGTGATGGAGTTGGCCACTCCCTCTCTGCGCGCTCGCTCGCTCACTGAGGCCGG
GCGACCAAAGGTCGCCCGACGCCCGGGCTTTGCCCGGGCGGCCTCAGTGAGCGAGCGAGCGCGCAGCTGC
CTGCAGGGGCGCCTGATGCGGTATTTTCTCCTTACGCATCTGTGCGGTATTTCACACCGCATA
[95 nt withheld, positions 2864-2958]
T
[46 nt withheld, positions 2960-3005]
C
[141 nt withheld, positions 3007-3147]
CCTTTGACGTTGGAGTCCACGTTCTTT
[37 nt withheld, positions 3175-3211]
ACTCTATCTCGGGCTATTCTTTTGATTTATAAGGGATTTTGCCGATTTCGGTCTATTGGTTAAAAAATGA
GCTGATTTAACAAAAATTTAACGCGAATTTTAACAAAATATTAACGTTTACAATTTTATGGTGCACTCTC
AGTACAATCTGCTCTGATGCCGCATAGTTAAGCCAGCCCCGACACCCGCCAACACCCGCTGACGCGCCCT
GACGGGCTTGTCTGCTCCCGGCATCCGCTTACAGACAAGCTGTGACCGTCTCCGGGAGCTGCATGTGTCA
GAGGTTTTCACCGTCATCACCGAAACGCGCGAGACGAAAGGGCCTCGTGATACGCCTATTTTTATAGGTT
AATGTCATGATAATAATGGTTTCTTAGACGTCAGGTGGCACTTTTCGGGGAAATGTGCGCGGAACCCCTA
TTTGTTTATTTTTCTAAATACATTCAAATATGTATCCGCTCATGAGACAATAACCCTGATAAATGCTTCA
ATAATATTGAAAAAGGAAGAGTATGAGTATTCAACATTTCCGTGTCGCCCTTATTCCCTTTTTTGCGGCA
TTTTGCCTTCCTGTTTTTGCTCACCCAGAAACGCTGGTGAAAGTAAAAGATGCTGAAGATCAGTTGGGTG
CACGAGTGGGTTACATCGAACTGGATCTCAACAGCGGTAAGATCCTTGAGAGTTTTCGCCCCGAAGAACG
TTTTCCAATGATGAGCACTTTTAAAGTTCTGCTATGTGGCGCGGTATTATCCCGTATTGACGCCGGGCAA
GAGCAACTCGGTCGCCGCATACACTATTCTCAGAATGACTTGGTTGAGTACTCACCAGTCACAGAAAAGC
ATCTTACGGATGGCATGACAGTAAGAGAATTATGCAGTGCTGCCATAACCATGAGTGATAACACTGCGGC
CAACTTACTTCTGACAACGATCGGAGGACCGAAGGAGCTAACCGCTTTTTTGCACAACATGGGGGATCAT
GTAACTCGCCTTGATCGTTGGGAACCGGAGCTGAATGAAGCCATACCAAACGACGAGCGTGACACCACGA
TGCCTGTAGCAATGGCAACAACGTTGCGCAAACTATTAACTGGCGAACTACTTACTCTAGCTTCCCGGCA
ACAATTAATAGACTGGATGGAGGCGGATAAAGTTGCAGGACCACTTCTGCGCTCGGCCCTTCCGGCTGGC
TGGTTTATTGCTGATAAATCTGGAGCCGGTGAGCGTGGGTCTCGCGGTATCATTGCAGCACTGGGGCCAG
ATGGTAAGCCCTCCCGTATCGTAGTTATCTACACGACGGGGAGTCAGGCAACTATGGATGAACGAAATAG
ACAGATCGCTGAGATAGGTGCCTCACTGATTAAGCATTGGTAACTGTCAGACCAAGTTTACTCATATATA
CTTTAGATTGATTTAAAACTTCATTTTTAATTTAAAAGGATCTAGGTGAAGATCCTTTTTGATAATCTCA
TGACCAAAATCCCTTAACGTGAGTTTTCGTTCCACTGAGCGTCAGACCCCGTAGAAAAGATCAAAGGATC
TTCTTGAGATCCTTTTTTTCTGCGCGTAATCTGCTGCTTGCAAACAAAAAAACCACCGCTACCAGCGGTG
GTTTGTTTGCCGGATCAAGAGCTACCAACTCTTTTTCCGAAGGTAACTGGCTTCAGCAGAGCGCAGATAC
CAAATACTGTTCTTCTAGTGTAGCCGTAGTTAGGCCACCACTTCAAGAACTCTGTAGCACCGCCTACATA
CCTCGCTCTGCTAATCCTGTTACCAGTGGCTGCTGCCAGTGGCGATAAGTCGTGTCTTACCGGGTTGGAC
TCAAGACGATAGTTACCGGATAAGGCGCAGCGGTCGGGCTGAACGGGGGGTTCGTGCACACAGCCCAGCT
TGGAGCGAACGACCTACACCGAACTGAGATACCTACAGCGTGAGCTATGAGAAAGCGCCACGCTTCCCGA
AGGGAGAAAGGCGGACAGGTATCCGGTAAGCGGCAGGGTCGGAACAGGAGAGCGCACGAGGGAGCTTCCA
GGGGGAAACGCCTGGTATCTTTATAGTCCTGTCGGGTTTCGCCACCTCTGACTTGAGCGTCGATTTTTGT
GATGCTCGTCAGGGGGGCGGAGCCTATGGAAAAACGCCAGCAACGCGGCCTTTT
Features (pLannotate 1.2.2; 24 found; start..end, strand, type, name):
     51..78      +  repeat_region  AAV2 ITR (fragment): inverted terminal repeat of adeno-associated virus serotype 2 inverted
    107..134     +  repeat_region  AAV2 ITR (fragment): inverted terminal repeat of adeno-associated virus serotype 2 inverted
    203..223     +  promoter       tight TRE promoter (fragment): Tet-responsive promoter PTight, consisting of seven tet operator sequences followed by the minimal CMV promoter
    240..260     +  promoter       tight TRE promoter (fragment): Tet-responsive promoter PTight, consisting of seven tet operator sequences followed by the minimal CMV promoter
    277..297     +  promoter       tight TRE promoter (fragment): Tet-responsive promoter PTight, consisting of seven tet operator sequences followed by the minimal CMV promoter
    314..334     +  promoter       tight TRE promoter (fragment): Tet-responsive promoter PTight, consisting of seven tet operator sequences followed by the minimal CMV promoter
    351..371     +  promoter       tight TRE promoter (fragment): Tet-responsive promoter PTight, consisting of seven tet operator sequences followed by the minimal CMV promoter
    388..408     +  promoter       tight TRE promoter (fragment): Tet-responsive promoter PTight, consisting of seven tet operator sequences followed by the minimal CMV promoter
    425..445     +  promoter       tight TRE promoter (fragment): Tet-responsive promoter PTight, consisting of seven tet operator sequences followed by the minimal CMV promoter
    462..482     +  promoter       tight TRE promoter (fragment): Tet-responsive promoter PTight, consisting of seven tet operator sequences followed by the minimal CMV promoter
    490..535     +  promoter       TRE3GV promoter (fragment): 3rd-generation Tet-responsive promoter that can be activated by binding of Tet-On® 3G, optimized for retroviral and lentiviral vectors
    639..1346    +  CDS            mWasabi: mWasabi is a basic (constitutively fluorescent) green fluorescent protein published in 2008, derived from Clavularia sp.. It has high acid sensitivity.
   1404..1460    +  misc_feature   MCS: multiple cloning site
   1508..1531    +  misc_feature   MCS (fragment): pBluescript multiple cloning site
   1531..2119    +  misc_feature   WPRE: woodchuck hepatitis virus posttranscriptional regulatory element
   2151..2627    +  polyA_signal   hGH poly(A) signal: human growth hormone polyadenylation signal
   2667..2807    +  repeat_region  AAV2 ITR: inverted terminal repeat of adeno-associated virus serotype 2 inverted
   2812..2863    -  misc_feature   bom (fragment): basis of mobility region from pBR322
   2882..3337    +  rep_origin     f1 ori (sequence partly withheld): f1 bacteriophage origin of replication; arrow indicates direction of (+) strand synthesis
   3338..3387    -  misc_feature   bom (fragment): basis of mobility region from pBR322
   3489..3524    -  CDS            rop (fragment): Rop protein, which maintains plasmids at low copy number; rop
   3619..3723    +  promoter       AmpR promoter: bla
   3724..4584    +  CDS            AmpR: β-lactamase; bla; confers resistance to ampicillin, carbenicillin, and related antibiotics
   4755..5343    +  rep_origin     ori: high-copy-number ColE1/pMB1/pBR322/pUC origin of replication
