[The description below was written by a language model from this plasmid's Addgene catalogue record and pLannotate feature annotations shown in this document.]
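Description:
pAT-mWasabi-G is an AAV transfer plasmid for mammalian expression, built on a pAAV-TRE backbone and designed as a basic vector for making tetracycline-regulated mWasabi fusion proteins. It is propagated in bacteria as a high-copy plasmid with a ColE1/pUC-type origin and selected with ampicillin through the β-lactamase gene; an f1 phage origin is also present in the backbone. The catalogue gives a total size of 5,262 bp, whereas the sequenced record annotated here is 5,365 nt, a small discrepancy the record does not explain.

The payload lies between AAV2 inverted terminal repeats, which provide the signals for replication and packaging of the cassette into AAV particles. The downstream ITR is annotated as full length, while the upstream one is detected only as short fragments, which may reflect the difficulty of sequencing these structured repeats. Expression is driven by a Tet-responsive promoter, annotated as a series of repeated tet operator matches followed by a minimal promoter segment, so transcription depends on a tetracycline-controlled transactivator supplied separately; none is encoded on this plasmid. The promoter drives mWasabi, a synthetic monomeric green fluorescent protein derived from Clavularia, followed by a multiple cloning site positioned so that a gene of interest can be fused at the C-terminal end of the fluorophore. A WPRE enhances post-transcriptional expression, and the human growth hormone polyadenylation signal terminates the transcript.

The associated publication concerns two-colour in-resin correlative light and electron microscopy of Epon-embedded cells using osmium-resistant fluorescent proteins, suggesting the vector is intended for building inducible green-tagged markers for such imaging, delivered by transfection or as AAV.
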