Addgene plasmid #164170: pAT-mWasabi-G
Purpose: Expresses mWasabi under the control of TetO promoter, basic vector for AAV, pAAV-CMV backbone, multiclonig site at C terminal, pAAV-TRE backbone
Depositing lab: Isei Tanida. Depositing organization: Juntendo University. Publication: Two-color in-resin CLEM of Epon-embedded cells using osmium resistant green and red fluorescent proteins. Tanida I, Furuta Y, Yamaguchi J, Kakuta S, Oliva Trejo JA, Uchiyama Y. Sci Rep. 2020 Dec 14;10(1):21871. doi: 10.1038/s41598-020-78879-x. PubMed 33318540.
Backbone
  Vector backbone: pAAV-TRE
  Backbone size w/o insert (bp): 4475
  Total vector size (bp): 5262
  Vector type: Mammalian Expression, AAV
Growth in bacteria
  Bacterial resistance: Ampicillin, 100 μg/mL
  Growth temperature: 37°C
  Growth strain: NEB Stable
  Copy number: High Copy
Gene/Insert
  Gene/Insert name: mWasabi
  Species: Synthetic
  Insert size (bp): 766
  Promoter: tetO
  Cloning method: Gibson Cloning
  Sequencing primers: 5′ GTGCTGTCTCATCATTTTGGCAAA; 3′ GATAGGCAGCCTGCACCTGAGGAGT
Terms and licenses: Academic/Nonprofit Terms; Industry Terms: Not Available to Industry
How to cite: pAT-mWasabi-G was a gift from Isei Tanida (Addgene plasmid # 164170 ; http://n2t.net/addgene:164170 ; RRID:Addgene_164170)
